Addgene plasmid #19904: pcDNA3-FBL6-FLAG3C
Depositing lab: Yue Xiong. Depositing organization: University of North Carolina at Chapel Hill. Publication: WD40 protein FBW5 promotes ubiquitination of tumor suppressor TSC2 by DDB1-CUL4-ROC1 ligase. Hu J, Zacharek S, He YJ, Lee H, Shumway S, Duronio RJ, Xiong Y. Genes Dev. 2008 Apr 1. 22(7):866-71. 10.1101/gad.1624008 PubMed 18381890.
Backbone
  Vector backbone: pcDNA3
  Backbone manufacturer: Invitrogen
  Backbone size w/o insert (bp): 5437
  Vector type: Mammalian Expression
  Selectable markers: G418
Growth in bacteria
  Bacterial resistance: Ampicillin, 100 μg/mL
  Growth temperature: 37°C
  Growth strain: DH5alpha
  Copy number: Unknown
Gene/Insert
  Gene/Insert name: FBL6 (alt name: FBL6)
  Species: H. sapiens (human)
  Insert size (bp): 1799
  GenBank ID: NM_012162
  Entrez Gene: FBXL6 (a.k.a. FBL6, FBL6A, PP14630)
  Tag / fusion protein: FLAG3 (C terminal on backbone)
  Cloning method: Restriction Enzyme
  Sequencing primers: 5′ T7; 3′ SP6
Terms and licenses: Academic/Nonprofit Terms; Industry Terms: Not Available to Industry
How to cite: pcDNA3-FBL6-FLAG3C was a gift from Yue Xiong (Addgene plasmid # 19904 ; http://n2t.net/addgene:19904 ; RRID:Addgene_19904)
