[The description below was written by a language model from this plasmid's Addgene catalogue record and pLannotate feature annotations shown in this document.]
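Description:
pcDNA3-FBL6-FLAG3C is a mammalian expression plasmid built on the Invitrogen pcDNA3 backbone that carries the human FBXL6 (FBL6) coding sequence fused at its C terminus to a triple FLAG epitope supplied by the backbone. The annotated sequence record is 7,113 nt. FBXL6 is an F-box and leucine-rich-repeat protein that acts as a substrate-recognition subunit of SCF (SKP1-CUL1-F-box) E3 ubiquitin ligase complexes. Transcription is driven by the human cytomegalovirus immediate-early enhancer and promoter and terminated by the bovine growth hormone polyadenylation signal. The FBXL6 open reading frame is followed shortly downstream by the 3xFLAG tag. T7 and SP6 phage promoters flank the insert, serve as sequencing primer sites, and could in principle support in vitro transcription.

In E. coli the plasmid is maintained through a high-copy ColE1/pUC-type origin and selected with ampicillin via the β-lactamase gene and its own promoter. An f1 origin is also present, allowing single-stranded DNA production. For mammalian cells, a separate cassette places the neomycin phosphotransferase gene under the SV40 enhancer/early promoter with an SV40 poly(A) signal, permitting G418 selection of stable transfectants. Several short annotations, namely a truncated HIV-1 LTR fragment, ble and lacI fragments, the lac promoter/operator and a bom fragment, look like backbone remnants or similarity hits from the automated annotation rather than functional parts.

The record does not state a specific purpose. The design suits transient or stable expression of FLAG-tagged FBXL6 for detection or immunoprecipitation with anti-FLAG antibodies. The associated publication concerns substrate receptors of cullin-based ubiquitin ligases.
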