Features (pLannotate 1.2.2; 22 found; start..end, strand, type, name):
     36..80      -  misc_feature   bom (fragment): basis of mobility region from pBR322
    235..614     +  enhancer       CMV enhancer: human cytomegalovirus immediate early enhancer
    615..818     +  promoter       CMV promoter: human cytomegalovirus (CMV) immediate early promoter
    814..847     +  LTR            5' LTR (truncated) (fragment): truncated 5' long terminal repeat (LTR) from HIV-1
    863..881     +  promoter       T7 promoter: promoter for bacteriophage T7 RNA polymerase
    944..2560    +  CDS            FBXL6: FBXL6_HUMAN - Also known as FBL6. Experimental evidence at transcript level: Swiss-Prot protein existence level 2. Substrate-recognition component of the SCF (SKP1-CUL1-F-box protein)-type E3 ubiquitin ligase complex. From Homo sapiens (Human).
   2588..2653    +  CDS            3xFLAG: three tandem FLAG® epitope tags, followed by an enterokinase cleavage site
   2665..2683    -  promoter       SP6 promoter: promoter for bacteriophage SP6 RNA polymerase
   2709..2933    +  polyA_signal   bGH poly(A) signal: bovine growth hormone polyadenylation signal
   2937..2958    +  promoter       SV40 promoter (fragment): SV40 enhancer and early promoter
   2979..3407    +  rep_origin     f1 ori (sequence partly withheld): f1 bacteriophage origin of replication; arrow indicates direction of (+) strand synthesis
   3421..3751    +  promoter       SV40 promoter: SV40 enhancer and early promoter
   3818..4609    +  CDS            neo: KKA2_KLEPN - Also known as kan, nptII. Experimental evidence at protein level: Swiss-Prot protein existence level 1. Resistance to kanamycin, neomycin, paromomycin, ribostamycin, butirosin and gentamicin B. From Klebsiella pneumoniae.
   4633..4791    +  CDS            ble (fragment): BLE_KLEPN - Experimental evidence at protein level: Swiss-Prot protein existence level 1. Binding protein with a strong affinity to the bleomycin family of antibiotics. Binds to CL990; an antimitotic-antibiotic compound. From Klebsiella pneumoniae.
   4786..4907    +  polyA_signal   SV40 poly(A) signal: SV40 polyadenylation signal
   4980..4996    -  protein_bind   lac operator: The lac repressor binds to the lac operator to inhibit transcription in E. coli. This inhibition can be relieved by adding lactose or isopropyl-β-D-thiogalactopyranoside (IPTG). lac repressor encoded by lacI
   5004..5034    -  promoter       lac promoter: promoter for the E. coli lac operon
   5049..5070    -  protein_bind   CAP binding site: CAP binding activates transcription in the presence of cAMP. E. coli catabolite activator protein
   5083..5175    -  CDS            lacI (fragment): lac repressor; lacI; The lac repressor binds to the lac operator to inhibit transcription in E. coli. This inhibition can be relieved by adding lactose or isopropyl-β-D-thiogalactopyranoside (IPTG).
   5358..5946    -  rep_origin     ori: high-copy-number ColE1/pMB1/pBR322/pUC origin of replication
   6117..6977    -  CDS            AmpR: β-lactamase; bla; confers resistance to ampicillin, carbenicillin, and related antibiotics
   6978..7082    -  promoter       AmpR promoter: bla
>Addgene plasmid #19904 | pcDNA3-FBL6-FLAG3C | depositor full sequence | sequence record 9415 | Author sequence
GACGGATCGGGAGATCTCCCGATCCCCTATGGTCGACTCTCAGTACAATCTGCTCTGATGCCGCATAGTT
AAGCCAGTATCTGCTCCCTGCTTGTGTGTTGGAGGTCGCTGAGTAGTGCGCGAGCAAAATTTAAGCTACA
ACAAGGCAAGGCTTGACCGACAATTGCATGAAGAATCTGCTTAGGGTTAGGCGTTTTGCGCTGCTTCGCG
ATGTACGGGCCAGATATACGCGTTGACATTGATTATTGACTAGTTATTAATAGTAATCAATTACGGGGTC
ATTAGTTCATAGCCCATATATGGAGTTCCGCGTTACATAACTTACGGTAAATGGCCCGCCTGGCTGACCG
CCCAACGACCCCCGCCCATTGACGTCAATAATGACGTATGTTCCCATAGTAACGCCAATAGGGACTTTCC
ATTGACGTCAATGGGTGGACTATTTACGGTAAACTGCCCACTTGGCAGTACATCAAGTGTATCATATGCC
AAGTACGCCCCCTATTGACGTCAATGACGGTAAATGGCCCGCCTGGCATTATGCCCAGTACATGACCTTA
TGGGACTTTCCTACTTGGCAGTACATCTACGTATTAGTCATCGCTATTACCATGGTGATGCGGTTTTGGC
AGTACATCAATGGGCGTGGATAGCGGTTTGACTCACGGGGATTTCCAAGTCTCCACCCCATTGACGTCAA
TGGGAGTTTGTTTTGGCACCAAAATCAACGGGACTTTCCAAAATGTCGTAACAACTCCGCCCCATTGACG
CAAATGGGCGGTAGGCGTGTACGGTGGGAGGTCTATATAAGCAGAGCTCTCTGGCTAACTAGAGAACCCA
CTGCTTACTGGCTTATCGAAATTAATACGACTCACTATAGGGAGACCCAAGCTTGGTACCGAGCTCGGAT
CCACTAGTAACGGCCGCCAGTGTGCTGGAATTCATGGCTGCCCCAGCCTCCCGGCAGGTCCGACGCAGAG
CCCGGGCAGCGCCGCGGCCCCGCTCGGCCGAGGACTGGTGGTGGGACCGGCTGGCGCCGAGGGGCTCGGG
GTACCACCTGCTGCAGTCCGACAGCATGCTGCTGGTGCTGTCCGAACCCGGCCCCGCCCGGCCCCGCGCA
CAGCGGCGCGCTTCCCGCCGCACTCCCCGGCAGCCGCCCCGGGGCCCCAGCGCCGCGGCCAAGCCCAAGG
CCGGGCTCAGGTCCGAGGCGGCGGCCGCGCCCGCACCCGCACCGGCACCCACGCCCACGCCCGAGGAAGG
GCCCGACGCGGGCTGGGGAGACCGCATTCCCTTGGAAATCCTGGTGCAGATTTTCGGGTTGTTGGTGGCG
GCGGACGGCCCCATGCCCTTCCTGGGCAGGGCTGCGCGCGTGTGCCGCCGCTGGCAGGAGGCCGCTTCCC
AACCCGCGCTCTGGCACACCGTGACCCTGTCGTCCCCGCTGGTCGGCCGGCCTGCCAAGGGCGGGGTCAA
GGCGGAGAAGAAGCTCCTTGCTTCCCTGGAGTGGCTTATGCCCAATCGGTTTTCACAGCTCCAGAGGCTG
ACCCTCATCCACTGGAAGTCTCAGGTACACCCCGTGTTGAAGCTGGTAGGTGAGTGCTGTCCTCGGCTCA
CTTTCCTCAAGCTCTCCGGCTGCCACGGTGTGACTGCTGACGCTCTGGTCATGCTAGCCAAAGCCTGCTG
CCAGCTCCATAGCCTGGACCTACAGCACTCCATGGTGGAGTCCACAGCTGTGGTGAGCTTCTTGGAGGAG
GCAGGGTCCCGAATGCGCAAGTTGTGGCTGACCTACAGCTCCCAGACGACAGCCATCCTGGGCGCACTGC
TGGGCAGCTGCTGCCCCCAGCTCCAGGTCCTGGAGGTGAGCACCGGCATCAACCGTAATAGCATTCCCCT
TCAGCTGCCTGTCGAGGCTCTGCAGAAAGGCTGCCCTCAGCTCCAGGTGCTGCGGCTGTTGAACCTGATG
TGGCTGCCCAAGCCTCCGGGACGAGGGGTGGCTCCCGGACCAGGCTTCCCTAGCCTAGAGGAGCTCTGCC
TGGCGAGCTCAACCTGCAACTTTGTGAGCAACGAGGTCCTGGGCCGCCTACTCCACGGCTCTCCCAACCT
GCGCTTACTGGATCTTCGTGGCTGTGCGCGCATCACGCCGGCTGGCCTTCAGGATCTGCCATGTCGGGAG
CTGGAGCAGCTTCATCTGGGCCTGTATGGCACGTCAGACCGGCTGACTCTAGCCAAGGAGGGCAGCCCCT
TTTTGACCCAGAAGTGGTGCCATACACTGCGAGAACTGGACTTGAGTGGCCAGGGGTTCAGTGAGAAGGA
CCTGGAGCAGGCCCTGGCTGCCTTCTTAAGCACCCCTGGGGGCTCACACCCAGCCCTGTGCTCTCTTAAC
CTCAGGGGCACCCGGGTCACACCAAGCACTGTCAGCTCTGTGATCAGCAGCTGCCCGGGCCTGCTCTACC
TCAACCTGGAGTCCTGCCGCTGCCTTCCCCGGGGTCTGAAGCGGGCCTACCGGGGCCTGGAGGAAGTCCA
GTGGTGTCTGGAGCAGCTGCTCACCAGCCCCTCACCCAGCTCGAGCATGCATCTAGAGTTAACCATGGAC
TACAAAGACCATGACGGTGATTATAAAGATCATGATATCGATTACAAGGATGACGATGACAAGTAGGGCC
CTATTCTATAGTGTCACCTAAATGCTAGAGCTCGCTGATCAGCCTCGACTGTGCCTTCTAGTTGCCAGCC
ATCTGTTGTTTGCCCCTCCCCCGTGCCTTCCTTGACCCTGGAAGGTGCCACTCCCACTGTCCTTTCCTAA
TAAAATGAGGAAATTGCATCGCATTGTCTGAGTAGGTGTCATTCTATTCTGGGGGGTGGGGTGGGGCAGG
ACAGCAAGGGGGAGGATTGGGAAGACAATAGCAGGCATGCTGGGGATGCGGTGGGCTCTATGGCTTCTGA
GGCGGAAAGAACCAGCTGGGGCTCTAGGGGGTATCCCC
[124 nt withheld, positions 2979-3102]
C
[32 nt withheld, positions 3104-3135]
CA
[57 nt withheld, positions 3138-3194]
A
[49 nt withheld, positions 3196-3244]
CCTTTGACGTTGGAGTCCACGTTCTTT
[37 nt withheld, positions 3272-3308]
ACCCTATCTCGGTCTATTCTTTTGATTTATAAGGGATTTTGGGGATTTCGGCCTATTGGTTAAAAAATGA
GCTGATTTAACAAAAATTTAACGCGAATTAATTCTGTGGAATGTGTGTCAGTTAGGGTGTGGAAAGTCCC
CAGGCTCCCCAGGCAGGCAGAAGTATGCAAAGCATGCATCTCAATTAGTCAGCAACCAGGTGTGGAAAGT
CCCCAGGCTCCCCAGCAGGCAGAAGTATGCAAAGCATGCATCTCAATTAGTCAGCAACCATAGTCCCGCC
CCTAACTCCGCCCATCCCGCCCCTAACTCCGCCCAGTTCCGCCCATTCTCCGCCCCATGGCTGACTAATT
TTTTTTATTTATGCAGAGGCCGAGGCCGCCTCTGCCTCTGAGCTATTCCAGAAGTAGTGAGGAGGCTTTT
TTGGAGGCCTAGGCTTTTGCAAAAAGCTCCCGGGAGCTTGTATATCCATTTTCGGATCTGATCAAGAGAC
AGGATGAGGATCGTTTCGCATGATTGAACAAGATGGATTGCACGCAGGTTCTCCGGCCGCTTGGGTGGAG
AGGCTATTCGGCTATGACTGGGCACAACAGACAATCGGCTGCTCTGATGCCGCCGTGTTCCGGCTGTCAG
CGCAGGGGCGCCCGGTTCTTTTTGTCAAGACCGACCTGTCCGGTGCCCTGAATGAACTGCAGGACGAGGC
AGCGCGGCTATCGTGGCTGGCCACGACGGGCGTTCCTTGCGCAGCTGTGCTCGACGTTGTCACTGAAGCG
GGAAGGGACTGGCTGCTATTGGGCGAAGTGCCGGGGCAGGATCTCCTGTCATCTCACCTTGCTCCTGCCG
AGAAAGTATCCATCATGGCTGATGCAATGCGGCGGCTGCATACGCTTGATCCGGCTACCTGCCCATTCGA
CCACCAAGCGAAACATCGCATCGAGCGAGCACGTACTCGGATGGAAGCCGGTCTTGTCGATCAGGATGAT
CTGGACGAAGAGCATCAGGGGCTCGCGCCAGCCGAACTGTTCGCCAGGCTCAAGGCGCGCATGCCCGACG
GCGAGGATCTCGTCGTGACCCATGGCGATGCCTGCTTGCCGAATATCATGGTGGAAAATGGCCGCTTTTC
TGGATTCATCGACTGTGGCCGGCTGGGTGTGGCGGACCGCTATCAGGACATAGCGTTGGCTACCCGTGAT
ATTGCTGAAGAGCTTGGCGGCGAATGGGCTGACCGCTTCCTCGTGCTTTACGGTATCGCCGCTCCCGATT
CGCAGCGCATCGCCTTCTATCGCCTTCTTGACGAGTTCTTCTGAGCGGGACTCTGGGGTTCGAAATGACC
GACCAAGCGACGCCCAACCTGCCATCACGAGATTTCGATTCCACCGCCGCCTTCTATGAAAGGTTGGGCT
TCGGAATCGTTTTCCGGGACGCCGGCTGGATGATCCTCCAGCGCGGGGATCTCATGCTGGAGTTCTTCGC
CCACCCCAACTTGTTTATTGCAGCTTATAATGGTTACAAATAAAGCAATAGCATCACAAATTTCACAAAT
AAAGCATTTTTTTCACTGCATTCTAGTTGTGGTTTGTCCAAACTCATCAATGTATCTTATCATGTCTGTA
TACCGTCGACCTCTAGCTAGAGCTTGGCGTAATCATGGTCATAGCTGTTTCCTGTGTGAAATTGTTATCC
GCTCACAATTCCACACAACATACGAGCCGGAAGCATAAAGTGTAAAGCCTGGGGTGCCTAATGAGTGAGC
TAACTCACATTAATTGCGTTGCGCTCACTGCCCGCTTTCCAGTCGGGAAACCTGTCGTGCCAGCTGCATT
AATGAATCGGCCAACGCGCGGGGAGAGGCGGTTTGCGTATTGGGCGCTCTTCCGCTTCCTCGCTCACTGA
CTCGCTGCGCTCGGTCGTTCGGCTGCGGCGAGCGGTATCAGCTCACTCAAAGGCGGTAATACGGTTATCC
ACAGAATCAGGGGATAACGCAGGAAAGAACATGTGAGCAAAAGGCCAGCAAAAGGCCAGGAACCGTAAAA
AGGCCGCGTTGCTGGCGTTTTTCCATAGGCTCCGCCCCCCTGACGAGCATCACAAAAATCGACGCTCAAG
TCAGAGGTGGCGAAACCCGACAGGACTATAAAGATACCAGGCGTTTCCCCCTGGAAGCTCCCTCGTGCGC
TCTCCTGTTCCGACCCTGCCGCTTACCGGATACCTGTCCGCCTTTCTCCCTTCGGGAAGCGTGGCGCTTT
CTCAATGCTCACGCTGTAGGTATCTCAGTTCGGTGTAGGTCGTTCGCTCCAAGCTGGGCTGTGTGCACGA
ACCCCCCGTTCAGCCCGACCGCTGCGCCTTATCCGGTAACTATCGTCTTGAGTCCAACCCGGTAAGACAC
GACTTATCGCCACTGGCAGCAGCCACTGGTAACAGGATTAGCAGAGCGAGGTATGTAGGCGGTGCTACAG
AGTTCTTGAAGTGGTGGCCTAACTACGGCTACACTAGAAGGACAGTATTTGGTATCTGCGCTCTGCTGAA
GCCAGTTACCTTCGGAAAAAGAGTTGGTAGCTCTTGATCCGGCAAACAAACCACCGCTGGTAGCGGTGGT
TTTTTTGTTTGCAAGCAGCAGATTACGCGCAGAAAAAAAGGATCTCAAGAAGATCCTTTGATCTTTTCTA
CGGGGTCTGACGCTCAGTGGAACGAAAACTCACGTTAAGGGATTTTGGTCATGAGATTATCAAAAAGGAT
CTTCACCTAGATCCTTTTAAATTAAAAATGAAGTTTTAAATCAATCTAAAGTATATATGAGTAAACTTGG
TCTGACAGTTACCAATGCTTAATCAGTGAGGCACCTATCTCAGCGATCTGTCTATTTCGTTCATCCATAG
TTGCCTGACTCCCCGTCGTGTAGATAACTACGATACGGGAGGGCTTACCATCTGGCCCCAGTGCTGCAAT
GATACCGCGAGACCCACGCTCACCGGCTCCAGATTTATCAGCAATAAACCAGCCAGCCGGAAGGGCCGAG
CGCAGAAGTGGTCCTGCAACTTTATCCGCCTCCATCCAGTCTATTAATTGTTGCCGGGAAGCTAGAGTAA
GTAGTTCGCCAGTTAATAGTTTGCGCAACGTTGTTGCCATTGCTACAGGCATCGTGGTGTCACGCTCGTC
GTTTGGTATGGCTTCATTCAGCTCCGGTTCCCAACGATCAAGGCGAGTTACATGATCCCCCATGTTGTGC
AAAAAAGCGGTTAGCTCCTTCGGTCCTCCGATCGTTGTCAGAAGTAAGTTGGCCGCAGTGTTATCACTCA
TGGTTATGGCAGCACTGCATAATTCTCTTACTGTCATGCCATCCGTAAGATGCTTTTCTGTGACTGGTGA
GTACTCAACCAAGTCATTCTGAGAATAGTGTATGCGGCGACCGAGTTGCTCTTGCCCGGCGTCAATACGG
GATAATACCGCGCCACATAGCAGAACTTTAAAAGTGCTCATCATTGGAAAACGTTCTTCGGGGCGAAAAC
TCTCAAGGATCTTACCGCTGTTGAGATCCAGTTCGATGTAACCCACTCGTGCACCCAACTGATCTTCAGC
ATCTTTTACTTTCACCAGCGTTTCTGGGTGAGCAAAAACAGGAAGGCAAAATGCCGCAAAAAAGGGAATA
AGGGCGACACGGAAATGTTGAATACTCATACTCTTCCTTTTTCAATATTATTGAAGCATTTATCAGGGTT
ATTGTCTCATGAGCGGATACATATTTGAATGTATTTAGAAAAATAAACAAATAGGGGTTCCGCGCACATT
TCCCCGAAAAGTGCCACCTGACGTC
