>Addgene plasmid #19904 | pcDNA3-FBL6-FLAG3C | addgene partial sequence | sequence record 26154 | 19904 with SP6
CATGATCTTTATAATCACCGTCATGGTCTTTGTAGTCCATGGTTAACTCTAGATGCATGCTCGAGCTGGG
TGAGGGGCTGGTGAGCAGCTGCTCCAGACACCACTGGACTTCCTCCAGGCCCCGGTAGGCCCGCTTCAGA
CCCCGGGGAAGGCAGCGGCAGGACTCCAGGTTGAGGTAGAGCAGGCCCGGGCAGCTGCTGATCACAGAGC
TGACAGTGCTTGGTGTGACCCGGGTGCCCCTGAGGTTAAGAGAGCACAGGGCTGGGTGTGAGCCCCCAGG
GGTGCTTAAGAAGGCAGCCAGGGCCTGCTCCAGGTCCTTCTCACTGAACCCCTGGCCACTCAAGTCCAGT
TCTCGCAGTGTATGGCACCACTTCTGGGTCAAAAAGGGGCTGCCCTCCTTGGCTAGAGTCAGCCGGTCTG
ACGTGCCATACAGGCCCAGATGAAGCTGCTCCAGCTCCCGACATGGCAGATCCTGAAGGCCAGCCGGCGT
GATGCGCGCACAGCCACGAAGATCCAGTAAGCGCAGGTTGGGAGAGCCGTGGAGTAGGCGGCCCAGGACC
TCGTTGCTCACAAAGTTGCAGGTTGAGCTCGCCAGGCAGAGCTCCTCTAGGCTAGGGAAGCCTGGTCCGG
GAGCCACCCCTCGTCCCGGAGGCTTGGGCAGCCACATCAGGTTCAACAGCCGCAGCACCTGGAGCTGAGG
GCAGCCTTTCTGCAGAGCCTCGACAGGCAGCTGAAGGGGAATGCTATTACGGTTGATGCCGGTGCTCACC
TCCAGGACCTGGAGCTGGGGGCAGCAGCTGCCCAGCANTGCGCCCAGGATGGCTGTCGTCTGGGAGCTGT
A
